Addgene plasmid #114113: pCDNA3-PKA-RIIβ-sREACh
Purpose: Mammalian expression of rat PKA regulatory subunit IIβ C-terminally tagged by sREACh.
Depositing lab: Haining Zhong. Depositing organization: Oregon Health & Science University. Publication: Liberated PKA Catalytic Subunits Associate with the Membrane via Myristoylation to Preferentially Phosphorylate Membrane Substrates. Tillo SE, Xiong WH, Takahashi M, Miao S, Andrade AL, Fortin DA, Yang G, Qin M, Smoody BF, Stork PJS, Zhong H. Cell Rep. 2017 Apr 18;19(3):617-629. doi: 10.1016/j.celrep.2017.03.070. PubMed 28423323.
Backbone
  Vector backbone: pCDNA3
  Vector type: Mammalian Expression
Growth in bacteria
  Bacterial resistance: Ampicillin, 100 μg/mL
  Growth temperature: 37°C
  Growth strain: DH5alpha
  Copy number: High Copy
Gene/Insert
  Gene/Insert name: PKA regulatory subunit RII beta tagged by sREACh (low-irradiant YFP)
  Species: R. norvegicus (rat)
Terms and licenses: Academic/Nonprofit Terms; Industry Terms: Not Available to Industry
How to cite: pCDNA3-PKA-RIIβ-sREACh was a gift from Haining Zhong (Addgene plasmid # 114113 ; http://n2t.net/addgene:114113 ; RRID:Addgene_114113)
