[The description below was written by a language model from this plasmid's Addgene catalogue record and pLannotate feature annotations shown in this document.]
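Description:
pCDNA3-PKA-RIIβ-sREACh is a mammalian expression plasmid of about 7.3 kb built on the pCDNA3 backbone. It is propagated in E. coli from a high-copy ColE1/pUC-type origin under ampicillin selection (AmpR with its bla promoter), and it also carries an f1 origin for single-stranded DNA production. For selection in mammalian cells, the backbone provides a neomycin phosphotransferase gene driven by the SV40 enhancer/early promoter and terminated by an SV40 polyadenylation signal, allowing G418 selection of stable transfectants. Short lac promoter/operator, lacI, ble and bom fragments are backbone remnants with no evident role in the construct's function.

The expression cassette uses the human CMV immediate-early enhancer and promoter to drive the rat Prkar2b coding sequence, which encodes the type IIβ regulatory subunit of cAMP-dependent protein kinase. This is followed after a very short junction by a YFP-family coding sequence, and the cassette ends with the bovine growth hormone polyadenylation signal. The automated annotation labels the fluorescent protein as EYFP, but the catalogue entry identifies it as sREACh, a low-irradiance (weakly emitting) YFP variant, fused to the C-terminus of RIIβ. Such dim YFP derivatives are generally used as FRET acceptors, particularly in fluorescence lifetime measurements, because they contribute little emission of their own. T7 and SP6 promoters flank the insert and can serve for in vitro transcription or as sequencing primer sites. The two sequence records (depositor and repository-sequenced) show the same feature set, differ by one nucleotide in length, and use different start coordinates. The associated work concerns the behaviour of PKA catalytic subunits after release from regulatory subunits, so this tagged RIIβ is suited to studying PKA holoenzyme interactions in living cells.
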