Features (pLannotate 1.2.2; 22 found; start..end, strand, type, name):
     36..80      -  misc_feature   bom (fragment): basis of mobility region from pBR322
    235..614     +  enhancer       CMV enhancer: human cytomegalovirus immediate early enhancer
    615..818     +  promoter       CMV promoter: human cytomegalovirus (CMV) immediate early promoter
    814..847     +  LTR            5' LTR (truncated) (fragment): truncated 5' long terminal repeat (LTR) from HIV-1
    863..881     +  promoter       T7 promoter: promoter for bacteriophage T7 RNA polymerase
    907..2154    +  CDS            Prkar2b: KAP3_RAT - Experimental evidence at protein level: Swiss-Prot protein existence level 1. Regulatory subunit of the cAMP-dependent protein kinases involved in cAMP signaling in cells. Type II regulatory chains mediate membrane association by binding to anchoring proteins, including the MAP2 kinase. From Rattus norvegicus (Rat).
   2161..2880    +  CDS            EYFP: enhanced YFP mammalian codon-optimized
   2896..2914    -  promoter       SP6 promoter: promoter for bacteriophage SP6 RNA polymerase
   2940..3164    +  polyA_signal   bGH poly(A) signal: bovine growth hormone polyadenylation signal
   3168..3189    +  promoter       SV40 promoter (fragment): SV40 enhancer and early promoter
   3210..3638    +  rep_origin     f1 ori (sequence partly withheld): f1 bacteriophage origin of replication; arrow indicates direction of (+) strand synthesis
   3652..3982    +  promoter       SV40 promoter: SV40 enhancer and early promoter
   4049..4840    +  CDS            neo: KKA2_KLEPN - Also known as kan, nptII. Experimental evidence at protein level: Swiss-Prot protein existence level 1. Resistance to kanamycin, neomycin, paromomycin, ribostamycin, butirosin and gentamicin B. From Klebsiella pneumoniae.
   4864..5022    +  CDS            ble (fragment): BLE_KLEPN - Experimental evidence at protein level: Swiss-Prot protein existence level 1. Binding protein with a strong affinity to the bleomycin family of antibiotics. Binds to CL990; an antimitotic-antibiotic compound. From Klebsiella pneumoniae.
   5017..5138    +  polyA_signal   SV40 poly(A) signal: SV40 polyadenylation signal
   5211..5227    -  protein_bind   lac operator: The lac repressor binds to the lac operator to inhibit transcription in E. coli. This inhibition can be relieved by adding lactose or isopropyl-β-D-thiogalactopyranoside (IPTG). lac repressor encoded by lacI
   5235..5265    -  promoter       lac promoter: promoter for the E. coli lac operon
   5280..5301    -  protein_bind   CAP binding site: CAP binding activates transcription in the presence of cAMP. E. coli catabolite activator protein
   5314..5406    -  CDS            lacI (fragment): lac repressor; lacI; The lac repressor binds to the lac operator to inhibit transcription in E. coli. This inhibition can be relieved by adding lactose or isopropyl-β-D-thiogalactopyranoside (IPTG).
   5589..6177    -  rep_origin     ori: high-copy-number ColE1/pMB1/pBR322/pUC origin of replication
   6348..7208    -  CDS            AmpR: β-lactamase; bla; confers resistance to ampicillin, carbenicillin, and related antibiotics
   7209..7313    -  promoter       AmpR promoter: bla
>Addgene plasmid #114113 | pCDNA3-PKA-RIIβ-sREACh | depositor full sequence | sequence record 215444 | pCDNA3-PKA-RIIβ-sREACh sequence 7344 bps
GACGGATCGGGAGATCTCCCGATCCCCTATGGTCGACTCTCAGTACAATCTGCTCTGATGCCGCATAGTT
AAGCCAGTATCTGCTCCCTGCTTGTGTGTTGGAGGTCGCTGAGTAGTGCGCGAGCAAAATTTAAGCTACA
ACAAGGCAAGGCTTGACCGACAATTGCATGAAGAATCTGCTTAGGGTTAGGCGTTTTGCGCTGCTTCGCG
ATGTACGGGCCAGATATACGCGTTGACATTGATTATTGACTAGTTATTAATAGTAATCAATTACGGGGTC
ATTAGTTCATAGCCCATATATGGAGTTCCGCGTTACATAACTTACGGTAAATGGCCCGCCTGGCTGACCG
CCCAACGACCCCCGCCCATTGACGTCAATAATGACGTATGTTCCCATAGTAACGCCAATAGGGACTTTCC
ATTGACGTCAATGGGTGGACTATTTACGGTAAACTGCCCACTTGGCAGTACATCAAGTGTATCATATGCC
AAGTACGCCCCCTATTGACGTCAATGACGGTAAATGGCCCGCCTGGCATTATGCCCAGTACATGACCTTA
TGGGACTTTCCTACTTGGCAGTACATCTACGTATTAGTCATCGCTATTACCATGGTGATGCGGTTTTGGC
AGTACATCAATGGGCGTGGATAGCGGTTTGACTCACGGGGATTTCCAAGTCTCCACCCCATTGACGTCAA
TGGGAGTTTGTTTTGGCACCAAAATCAACGGGACTTTCCAAAATGTCGTAACAACTCCGCCCCATTGACG
CAAATGGGCGGTAGGCGTGTACGGTGGGAGGTCTATATAAGCAGAGCTCTCTGGCTAACTAGAGAACCCA
CTGCTTACTGGCTTATCGAAATTAATACGACTCACTATAGGGAGACCCAAGCTTGCGGCCGCCACCATGA
GCATCGAGATCCCCGCGGGGCTCACGGAGCTGCTGCAGGGCTTCACGGTGGAGGTGCTGAGGCACCAGCC
CGCCGACCTGCTGGAGTTCGCGCTGCAGCACTTCACGCGGCTGCAGCAGGAGAACGAGCGCAAGGGCGCC
GCGCGCTTCGGCCATGAGGGCAGGACCTGGGGGGACGCGGGCGCAGCCGCCGGGGGCGGAACCCCCAGTA
AGGGTGTCAACTTCGCGGAGGAGCCCATGCGCTCCGATTCCGAGAACGGCGAAGAGGAGGAGGCCGCGGA
AGCAGGGGCGTTCAACGCTCCAGTTATAAACCGGTTCACAAGGCGTGCCTCGGTATGTGCAGAAGCTTAT
AATCCTGATGAAGAAGAAGATGATGCAGAGTCCAGGATAATACATCCCAAAACTGACGATCAAAGAAACA
GATTGCAAGAAGCCTGCAAAGACATCCTGCTGTTTAAGAACCTGGATCCAGAACAGATGTCTCAAGTATT
AGATGCCATGTTTGAAAAATTGGTCAAAGAAGGGGAACACGTAATCGATCAAGGTGATGATGGTGACAAC
TTTTACGTCATCGACAGAGGAACATTTGATATTTATGTAAAATGTGATGGCGTTGGAAGATGCGTTGGTA
ACTATGACAATCGTGGGAGTTTTGGAGAACTGGCCTTAATGTACAATACACCCAGAGCAGCTACAATCAC
TGCTACCTCTCCTGGTGCTCTGTGGGGTTTGGACAGGGTGACCTTCAGGAGAATAATAGTAAAAAACAAT
GCCAAAAAGAGGAAGATGTACGAGAGCTTTATTGAGTCACTGCCATTCCTCAAGTCTCTGGAGGTTTCTG
AACGCCTGAAGGTGGTAGATGTGATTGGCACCAAAGTTTACAACGATGGAGAACAGATCATTGCTCAGGG
AGACTCGGCGGATTCGTTCTTCATTGTAGAATCTGGAGAAGTGAGAATTACTATGAAGAGAAAGGGTAAA
TCAGACATCGAAGAGAACGGTGCTGTGGAAATCGCTCGGTGTCTCCGGGGACAGTATTTTGGAGAGCTTG
CCCTGGTCACTAACAAGCCAAGAGCAGCATCTGCACACGCCATTGGGACTGTCAAATGCTTAGCCATGGA
TGTGCAAGCATTTGAGAGGCTTCTGGGACCTTGCATGGAAATTATGAAGAGGAATATCGCCACCTATGAG
GAGCAATTAGTTGCACTGTTTGGGACAAACATGGATATTGTTGAGCCCACTGCAGATATCATGGTGAGCA
AGGGCGAGGAGCTGTTCACCGGGGTGGTGCCCATCCTGGTCGAGCTGGACGGCGACGTAAACGGCCACAA
GTTCAGCGTGTCCGGCGAGGGCGAGGGCGATGCCACCTACGGCAAGCTGACCCTGAAGCTCATCTGCACC
ACCGGCAAGCTGCCCGTGCCCTGGCCCACCCTCGTGACCACCTTCGGCTACGGCCTGATGTGCTTCGCCC
GCTACCCCGACCACATGAAGCAGCACGACTTCTTCAAGTCCGCCATGCCCGAAGGCTACGTCCAGGAGCG
CACCATCTTCTTCAAGGACGACGGCAACTACAAGACCCGCGCCGAGGTGAAGTTCGAGGGCGACACCCTG
GTGAACCGCATCGAGCTGAAGGGCATCGACTTCAAGGAGGACGGCAACATCCTGGGGCACAAGCTGGAGT
ACAACTGGAACAGCGTCAACGTCTATATCATGGCCGACAAGCAGAAGAACGGCATCAAGGTGAACTTCAA
GATCCGCCACAACATCGAGGACGGCAGCGTGCAGCTCGCCGACCACTACCAGCAGAACACCCCCATCGGC
GACGGCCCCGTGCTGCTGCCCGACAACCACTACCTGAGCTACCAGTCCGCCCTGAGCAAAGACCCCAACG
AGAAGCGCGATCACATGGTCCTGCTGGAGAGAGTGACCGCCGCCGGGATCACTCTCGGCATGGACGAGCT
GTACAAGTAATCTAGAGGGCCCTATTCTATAGTGTCACCTAAATGCTAGAGCTCGCTGATCAGCCTCGAC
TGTGCCTTCTAGTTGCCAGCCATCTGTTGTTTGCCCCTCCCCCGTGCCTTCCTTGACCCTGGAAGGTGCC
ACTCCCACTGTCCTTTCCTAATAAAATGAGGAAATTGCATCGCATTGTCTGAGTAGGTGTCATTCTATTC
TGGGGGGTGGGGTGGGGCAGGACAGCAAGGGGGAGGATTGGGAAGACAATAGCAGGCATGCTGGGGATGC
GGTGGGCTCTATGGCTTCTGAGGCGGAAAGAACCAGCTGGGGCTCTAGGGGGTATCCCC
[124 nt withheld, positions 3210-3333]
C
[32 nt withheld, positions 3335-3366]
CA
[57 nt withheld, positions 3369-3425]
A
[49 nt withheld, positions 3427-3475]
CCTTTGACGTTGGAGTCCACGTTCTTT
[37 nt withheld, positions 3503-3539]
ACCCTATCTCGGTCTATTCTTTTGATTTATAAGGGATTTTGGGGATTTCGGCCTATTGGTTAAAAAATGA
GCTGATTTAACAAAAATTTAACGCGAATTAATTCTGTGGAATGTGTGTCAGTTAGGGTGTGGAAAGTCCC
CAGGCTCCCCAGGCAGGCAGAAGTATGCAAAGCATGCATCTCAATTAGTCAGCAACCAGGTGTGGAAAGT
CCCCAGGCTCCCCAGCAGGCAGAAGTATGCAAAGCATGCATCTCAATTAGTCAGCAACCATAGTCCCGCC
CCTAACTCCGCCCATCCCGCCCCTAACTCCGCCCAGTTCCGCCCATTCTCCGCCCCATGGCTGACTAATT
TTTTTTATTTATGCAGAGGCCGAGGCCGCCTCTGCCTCTGAGCTATTCCAGAAGTAGTGAGGAGGCTTTT
TTGGAGGCCTAGGCTTTTGCAAAAAGCTCCCGGGAGCTTGTATATCCATTTTCGGATCTGATCAAGAGAC
AGGATGAGGATCGTTTCGCATGATTGAACAAGATGGATTGCACGCAGGTTCTCCGGCCGCTTGGGTGGAG
AGGCTATTCGGCTATGACTGGGCACAACAGACAATCGGCTGCTCTGATGCCGCCGTGTTCCGGCTGTCAG
CGCAGGGGCGCCCGGTTCTTTTTGTCAAGACCGACCTGTCCGGTGCCCTGAATGAACTGCAGGACGAGGC
AGCGCGGCTATCGTGGCTGGCCACGACGGGCGTTCCTTGCGCAGCTGTGCTCGACGTTGTCACTGAAGCG
GGAAGGGACTGGCTGCTATTGGGCGAAGTGCCGGGGCAGGATCTCCTGTCATCTCACCTTGCTCCTGCCG
AGAAAGTATCCATCATGGCTGATGCAATGCGGCGGCTGCATACGCTTGATCCGGCTACCTGCCCATTCGA
CCACCAAGCGAAACATCGCATCGAGCGAGCACGTACTCGGATGGAAGCCGGTCTTGTCGATCAGGATGAT
CTGGACGAAGAGCATCAGGGGCTCGCGCCAGCCGAACTGTTCGCCAGGCTCAAGGCGCGCATGCCCGACG
GCGAGGATCTCGTCGTGACCCATGGCGATGCCTGCTTGCCGAATATCATGGTGGAAAATGGCCGCTTTTC
TGGATTCATCGACTGTGGCCGGCTGGGTGTGGCGGACCGCTATCAGGACATAGCGTTGGCTACCCGTGAT
ATTGCTGAAGAGCTTGGCGGCGAATGGGCTGACCGCTTCCTCGTGCTTTACGGTATCGCCGCTCCCGATT
CGCAGCGCATCGCCTTCTATCGCCTTCTTGACGAGTTCTTCTGAGCGGGACTCTGGGGTTCGAAATGACC
GACCAAGCGACGCCCAACCTGCCATCACGAGATTTCGATTCCACCGCCGCCTTCTATGAAAGGTTGGGCT
TCGGAATCGTTTTCCGGGACGCCGGCTGGATGATCCTCCAGCGCGGGGATCTCATGCTGGAGTTCTTCGC
CCACCCCAACTTGTTTATTGCAGCTTATAATGGTTACAAATAAAGCAATAGCATCACAAATTTCACAAAT
AAAGCATTTTTTTCACTGCATTCTAGTTGTGGTTTGTCCAAACTCATCAATGTATCTTATCATGTCTGTA
TACCGTCGACCTCTAGCTAGAGCTTGGCGTAATCATGGTCATAGCTGTTTCCTGTGTGAAATTGTTATCC
GCTCACAATTCCACACAACATACGAGCCGGAAGCATAAAGTGTAAAGCCTGGGGTGCCTAATGAGTGAGC
TAACTCACATTAATTGCGTTGCGCTCACTGCCCGCTTTCCAGTCGGGAAACCTGTCGTGCCAGCTGCATT
AATGAATCGGCCAACGCGCGGGGAGAGGCGGTTTGCGTATTGGGCGCTCTTCCGCTTCCTCGCTCACTGA
CTCGCTGCGCTCGGTCGTTCGGCTGCGGCGAGCGGTATCAGCTCACTCAAAGGCGGTAATACGGTTATCC
ACAGAATCAGGGGATAACGCAGGAAAGAACATGTGAGCAAAAGGCCAGCAAAAGGCCAGGAACCGTAAAA
AGGCCGCGTTGCTGGCGTTTTTCCATAGGCTCCGCCCCCCTGACGAGCATCACAAAAATCGACGCTCAAG
TCAGAGGTGGCGAAACCCGACAGGACTATAAAGATACCAGGCGTTTCCCCCTGGAAGCTCCCTCGTGCGC
TCTCCTGTTCCGACCCTGCCGCTTACCGGATACCTGTCCGCCTTTCTCCCTTCGGGAAGCGTGGCGCTTT
CTCAATGCTCACGCTGTAGGTATCTCAGTTCGGTGTAGGTCGTTCGCTCCAAGCTGGGCTGTGTGCACGA
ACCCCCCGTTCAGCCCGACCGCTGCGCCTTATCCGGTAACTATCGTCTTGAGTCCAACCCGGTAAGACAC
GACTTATCGCCACTGGCAGCAGCCACTGGTAACAGGATTAGCAGAGCGAGGTATGTAGGCGGTGCTACAG
AGTTCTTGAAGTGGTGGCCTAACTACGGCTACACTAGAAGGACAGTATTTGGTATCTGCGCTCTGCTGAA
GCCAGTTACCTTCGGAAAAAGAGTTGGTAGCTCTTGATCCGGCAAACAAACCACCGCTGGTAGCGGTGGT
TTTTTTGTTTGCAAGCAGCAGATTACGCGCAGAAAAAAAGGATCTCAAGAAGATCCTTTGATCTTTTCTA
CGGGGTCTGACGCTCAGTGGAACGAAAACTCACGTTAAGGGATTTTGGTCATGAGATTATCAAAAAGGAT
CTTCACCTAGATCCTTTTAAATTAAAAATGAAGTTTTAAATCAATCTAAAGTATATATGAGTAAACTTGG
TCTGACAGTTACCAATGCTTAATCAGTGAGGCACCTATCTCAGCGATCTGTCTATTTCGTTCATCCATAG
TTGCCTGACTCCCCGTCGTGTAGATAACTACGATACGGGAGGGCTTACCATCTGGCCCCAGTGCTGCAAT
GATACCGCGAGACCCACGCTCACCGGCTCCAGATTTATCAGCAATAAACCAGCCAGCCGGAAGGGCCGAG
CGCAGAAGTGGTCCTGCAACTTTATCCGCCTCCATCCAGTCTATTAATTGTTGCCGGGAAGCTAGAGTAA
GTAGTTCGCCAGTTAATAGTTTGCGCAACGTTGTTGCCATTGCTACAGGCATCGTGGTGTCACGCTCGTC
GTTTGGTATGGCTTCATTCAGCTCCGGTTCCCAACGATCAAGGCGAGTTACATGATCCCCCATGTTGTGC
AAAAAAGCGGTTAGCTCCTTCGGTCCTCCGATCGTTGTCAGAAGTAAGTTGGCCGCAGTGTTATCACTCA
TGGTTATGGCAGCACTGCATAATTCTCTTACTGTCATGCCATCCGTAAGATGCTTTTCTGTGACTGGTGA
GTACTCAACCAAGTCATTCTGAGAATAGTGTATGCGGCGACCGAGTTGCTCTTGCCCGGCGTCAATACGG
GATAATACCGCGCCACATAGCAGAACTTTAAAAGTGCTCATCATTGGAAAACGTTCTTCGGGGCGAAAAC
TCTCAAGGATCTTACCGCTGTTGAGATCCAGTTCGATGTAACCCACTCGTGCACCCAACTGATCTTCAGC
ATCTTTTACTTTCACCAGCGTTTCTGGGTGAGCAAAAACAGGAAGGCAAAATGCCGCAAAAAAGGGAATA
AGGGCGACACGGAAATGTTGAATACTCATACTCTTCCTTTTTCAATATTATTGAAGCATTTATCAGGGTT
ATTGTCTCATGAGCGGATACATATTTGAATGTATTTAGAAAAATAAACAAATAGGGGTTCCGCGCACATT
TCCCCGAAAAGTGCCACCTGACGTC
