Features (pLannotate 1.2.2; 22 found; start..end, strand, type, name):
    165..544     +  enhancer       CMV enhancer: human cytomegalovirus immediate early enhancer
    545..748     +  promoter       CMV promoter: human cytomegalovirus (CMV) immediate early promoter
    744..777     +  LTR            5' LTR (truncated) (fragment): truncated 5' long terminal repeat (LTR) from HIV-1
    793..811     +  promoter       T7 promoter: promoter for bacteriophage T7 RNA polymerase
    837..2084    +  CDS            Prkar2b: KAP3_RAT - Experimental evidence at protein level: Swiss-Prot protein existence level 1. Regulatory subunit of the cAMP-dependent protein kinases involved in cAMP signaling in cells. Type II regulatory chains mediate membrane association by binding to anchoring proteins, including the MAP2 kinase. From Rattus norvegicus (Rat).
   2091..2810    +  CDS            EYFP: enhanced YFP mammalian codon-optimized
   2826..2844    -  promoter       SP6 promoter: promoter for bacteriophage SP6 RNA polymerase
   2870..3094    +  polyA_signal   bGH poly(A) signal: bovine growth hormone polyadenylation signal
   3098..3119    +  promoter       SV40 promoter (fragment): SV40 enhancer and early promoter
   3140..3568    +  rep_origin     f1 ori (sequence partly withheld): f1 bacteriophage origin of replication; arrow indicates direction of (+) strand synthesis
   3582..3911    +  promoter       SV40 promoter: SV40 enhancer and early promoter
   3978..4769    +  CDS            neo: KKA2_KLEPN - Also known as kan, nptII. Experimental evidence at protein level: Swiss-Prot protein existence level 1. Resistance to kanamycin, neomycin, paromomycin, ribostamycin, butirosin and gentamicin B. From Klebsiella pneumoniae.
   4793..4951    +  CDS            ble (fragment): BLE_KLEPN - Experimental evidence at protein level: Swiss-Prot protein existence level 1. Binding protein with a strong affinity to the bleomycin family of antibiotics. Binds to CL990; an antimitotic-antibiotic compound. From Klebsiella pneumoniae.
   4946..5067    +  polyA_signal   SV40 poly(A) signal: SV40 polyadenylation signal
   5140..5156    -  protein_bind   lac operator: The lac repressor binds to the lac operator to inhibit transcription in E. coli. This inhibition can be relieved by adding lactose or isopropyl-β-D-thiogalactopyranoside (IPTG). lac repressor encoded by lacI
   5164..5194    -  promoter       lac promoter: promoter for the E. coli lac operon
   5209..5230    -  protein_bind   CAP binding site: CAP binding activates transcription in the presence of cAMP. E. coli catabolite activator protein
   5243..5335    -  CDS            lacI (fragment): lac repressor; lacI; The lac repressor binds to the lac operator to inhibit transcription in E. coli. This inhibition can be relieved by adding lactose or isopropyl-β-D-thiogalactopyranoside (IPTG).
   5518..6106    -  rep_origin     ori: high-copy-number ColE1/pMB1/pBR322/pUC origin of replication
   6277..7137    -  CDS            AmpR: β-lactamase; bla; confers resistance to ampicillin, carbenicillin, and related antibiotics
   7138..7242    -  promoter       AmpR promoter: bla
   7301..10      -  misc_feature   bom (fragment) (across the origin): basis of mobility region from pBR322
>Addgene plasmid #114113 | pCDNA3-PKA-RIIβ-sREACh | addgene full sequence | sequence record 224226 | Addgene NGS Result
AAGCCAGTATCTGCTCCCTGCTTGTGTGTTGGAGGTCGCTGAGTAGTGCGCGAGCAAAATTTAAGCTACA
ACAAGGCAAGGCTTGACCGACAATTGCATGAAGAATCTGCTTAGGGTTAGGCGTTTTGCGCTGCTTCGCG
ATGTACGGGCCAGATATACGCGTTGACATTGATTATTGACTAGTTATTAATAGTAATCAATTACGGGGTC
ATTAGTTCATAGCCCATATATGGAGTTCCGCGTTACATAACTTACGGTAAATGGCCCGCCTGGCTGACCG
CCCAACGACCCCCGCCCATTGACGTCAATAATGACGTATGTTCCCATAGTAACGCCAATAGGGACTTTCC
ATTGACGTCAATGGGTGGAGTATTTACGGTAAACTGCCCACTTGGCAGTACATCAAGTGTATCATATGCC
AAGTACGCCCCCTATTGACGTCAATGACGGTAAATGGCCCGCCTGGCATTATGCCCAGTACATGACCTTA
TGGGACTTTCCTACTTGGCAGTACATCTACGTATTAGTCATCGCTATTACCATGGTGATGCGGTTTTGGC
AGTACATCAATGGGCGTGGATAGCGGTTTGACTCACGGGGATTTCCAAGTCTCCACCCCATTGACGTCAA
TGGGAGTTTGTTTTGGCACCAAAATCAACGGGACTTTCCAAAATGTCGTAACAACTCCGCCCCATTGACG
CAAATGGGCGGTAGGCGTGTACGGTGGGAGGTCTATATAAGCAGAGCTCTCTGGCTAACTAGAGAACCCA
CTGCTTACTGGCTTATCGAAATTAATACGACTCACTATAGGGAGACCCAAGCTTGCGGCCGCCACCATGA
GCATCGAGATCCCCGCGGGGCTCACGGAGCTGCTGCAGGGCTTCACGGTGGAGGTGCTGAGGCACCAGCC
CGCCGACCTGCTGGAGTTCGCGCTGCAGCACTTCACGCGGCTGCAGCAGGAGAACGAGCGCAAGGGCGCC
GCGCGCTTCGGCCATGAGGGCAGGACCTGGGGGGACGCGGGCGCAGCCGCCGGGGGCGGAACCCCCAGTA
AGGGTGTCAACTTCGCGGAGGAGCCCATGCGCTCCGATTCCGAGAACGGCGAAGAGGAGGAGGCCGCGGA
AGCAGGGGCGTTCAACGCTCCAGTTATAAACCGGTTCACAAGGCGTGCCTCGGTATGTGCAGAAGCTTAT
AATCCTGATGAAGAAGAAGATGATGCAGAGTCCAGGATAATACATCCCAAAACTGACGATCAAAGAAACA
GATTGCAAGAAGCCTGCAAAGACATCCTGCTGTTTAAGAACCTGGATCCAGAACAGATGTCTCAAGTATT
AGATGCCATGTTTGAAAAATTGGTCAAAGAAGGGGAACACGTAATCGATCAAGGTGATGATGGTGACAAC
TTTTACGTCATCGACAGAGGAACATTTGATATTTATGTAAAATGTGATGGCGTTGGAAGATGCGTTGGTA
ACTATGACAATCGTGGGAGTTTTGGAGAACTGGCCTTAATGTACAATACACCCAGAGCAGCTACAATCAC
TGCTACCTCTCCTGGTGCTCTGTGGGGTTTGGACAGGGTGACCTTCAGGAGAATAATAGTAAAAAACAAT
GCCAAAAAGAGGAAGATGTACGAGAGCTTTATTGAGTCACTGCCATTCCTCAAGTCTCTGGAGGTTTCTG
AACGCCTGAAGGTGGTAGATGTGATTGGCACCAAAGTTTACAACGATGGAGAACAGATCATTGCTCAGGG
AGACTCGGCGGATTCGTTCTTCATTGTAGAATCTGGAGAAGTGAGAATTACTATGAAGAGAAAGGGTAAA
TCAGACATCGAAGAGAACGGTGCTGTGGAAATCGCTCGGTGTCTCCGGGGACAGTATTTTGGAGAGCTTG
CCCTGGTCACTAACAAGCCAAGAGCAGCATCTGCACACGCCATTGGGACTGTCAAATGCTTAGCCATGGA
TGTGCAAGCATTTGAGAGGCTTCTGGGACCTTGCATGGAAATTATGAAGAGGAATATCGCCACCTATGAG
GAGCAATTAGTTGCACTGTTTGGGACAAACATGGATATTGTTGAGCCCACTGCAGATATCATGGTGAGCA
AGGGCGAGGAGCTGTTCACCGGGGTGGTGCCCATCCTGGTCGAGCTGGACGGCGACGTAAACGGCCACAA
GTTCAGCGTGTCCGGCGAGGGCGAGGGCGATGCCACCTACGGCAAGCTGACCCTGAAGCTCATCTGCACC
ACCGGCAAGCTGCCCGTGCCCTGGCCCACCCTCGTGACCACCTTCGGCTACGGCCTGATGTGCTTCGCCC
GCTACCCCGACCACATGAAGCAGCACGACTTCTTCAAGTCCGCCATGCCCGAAGGCTACGTCCAGGAGCG
CACCATCTTCTTCAAGGACGACGGCAACTACAAGACCCGCGCCGAGGTGAAGTTCGAGGGCGACACCCTG
GTGAACCGCATCGAGCTGAAGGGCATCGACTTCAAGGAGGACGGCAACATCCTGGGGCACAAGCTGGAGT
ACAACTGGAACAGCGTCAACGTCTATATCATGGCCGACAAGCAGAAGAACGGCATCAAGGTGAACTTCAA
GATCCGCCACAACATCGAGGACGGCAGCGTGCAGCTCGCCGACCACTACCAGCAGAACACCCCCATCGGC
GACGGCCCCGTGCTGCTGCCCGACAACCACTACCTGAGCTACCAGTCCGCCCTGAGCAAAGACCCCAACG
AGAAGCGCGATCACATGGTCCTGCTGGAGAGAGTGACCGCCGCCGGGATCACTCTCGGCATGGACGAGCT
GTACAAGTAATCTAGAGGGCCCTATTCTATAGTGTCACCTAAATGCTAGAGCTCGCTGATCAGCCTCGAC
TGTGCCTTCTAGTTGCCAGCCATCTGTTGTTTGCCCCTCCCCCGTGCCTTCCTTGACCCTGGAAGGTGCC
ACTCCCACTGTCCTTTCCTAATAAAATGAGGAAATTGCATCGCATTGTCTGAGTAGGTGTCATTCTATTC
TGGGGGGTGGGGTGGGGCAGGACAGCAAGGGGGAGGATTGGGAAGACAATAGCAGGCATGCTGGGGATGC
GGTGGGCTCTATGGCTTCTGAGGCGGAAAGAACCAGCTGGGGCTCTAGGGGGTATCCCC
[124 nt withheld, positions 3140-3263]
C
[91 nt withheld, positions 3265-3355]
A
[49 nt withheld, positions 3357-3405]
CCTTTGACGTTGGAGTCCACGTTCTTT
[37 nt withheld, positions 3433-3469]
ACCCTATCTCGGTCTATTCTTTTGATTTATAAGGGATTTTGCCGATTTCGGCCTATTGGTTAAAAAATGA
GCTGATTTAACAAAAATTTAACGCGAATTAATTCTGTGGAATGTGTGTCAGTTAGGGTGTGGAAAGTCCC
CAGGCTCCCCAGCAGGCAGAAGTATGCAAAGCATGCATCTCAATTAGTCAGCAACCAGGTGTGGAAAGTC
CCCAGGCTCCCCAGCAGGCAGAAGTATGCAAAGCATGCATCTCAATTAGTCAGCAACCATAGTCCCGCCC
CTAACTCCGCCCATCCCGCCCCTAACTCCGCCCAGTTCCGCCCATTCTCCGCCCCATGGCTGACTAATTT
TTTTTATTTATGCAGAGGCCGAGGCCGCCTCTGCCTCTGAGCTATTCCAGAAGTAGTGAGGAGGCTTTTT
TGGAGGCCTAGGCTTTTGCAAAAAGCTCCCGGGAGCTTGTATATCCATTTTCGGATCTGATCAAGAGACA
GGATGAGGATCGTTTCGCATGATTGAACAAGATGGATTGCACGCAGGTTCTCCGGCCGCTTGGGTGGAGA
GGCTATTCGGCTATGACTGGGCACAACAGACAATCGGCTGCTCTGATGCCGCCGTGTTCCGGCTGTCAGC
GCAGGGGCGCCCGGTTCTTTTTGTCAAGACCGACCTGTCCGGTGCCCTGAATGAACTGCAGGACGAGGCA
GCGCGGCTATCGTGGCTGGCCACGACGGGCGTTCCTTGCGCAGCTGTGCTCGACGTTGTCACTGAAGCGG
GAAGGGACTGGCTGCTATTGGGCGAAGTGCCGGGGCAGGATCTCCTGTCATCTCACCTTGCTCCTGCCGA
GAAAGTATCCATCATGGCTGATGCAATGCGGCGGCTGCATACGCTTGATCCGGCTACCTGCCCATTCGAC
CACCAAGCGAAACATCGCATCGAGCGAGCACGTACTCGGATGGAAGCCGGTCTTGTCGATCAGGATGATC
TGGACGAAGAGCATCAGGGGCTCGCGCCAGCCGAACTGTTCGCCAGGCTCAAGGCGCGCATGCCCGACGG
CGAGGATCTCGTCGTGACCCATGGCGATGCCTGCTTGCCGAATATCATGGTGGAAAATGGCCGCTTTTCT
GGATTCATCGACTGTGGCCGGCTGGGTGTGGCGGACCGCTATCAGGACATAGCGTTGGCTACCCGTGATA
TTGCTGAAGAGCTTGGCGGCGAATGGGCTGACCGCTTCCTCGTGCTTTACGGTATCGCCGCTCCCGATTC
GCAGCGCATCGCCTTCTATCGCCTTCTTGACGAGTTCTTCTGAGCGGGACTCTGGGGTTCGAAATGACCG
ACCAAGCGACGCCCAACCTGCCATCACGAGATTTCGATTCCACCGCCGCCTTCTATGAAAGGTTGGGCTT
CGGAATCGTTTTCCGGGACGCCGGCTGGATGATCCTCCAGCGCGGGGATCTCATGCTGGAGTTCTTCGCC
CACCCCAACTTGTTTATTGCAGCTTATAATGGTTACAAATAAAGCAATAGCATCACAAATTTCACAAATA
AAGCATTTTTTTCACTGCATTCTAGTTGTGGTTTGTCCAAACTCATCAATGTATCTTATCATGTCTGTAT
ACCGTCGACCTCTAGCTAGAGCTTGGCGTAATCATGGTCATAGCTGTTTCCTGTGTGAAATTGTTATCCG
CTCACAATTCCACACAACATACGAGCCGGAAGCATAAAGTGTAAAGCCTGGGGTGCCTAATGAGTGAGCT
AACTCACATTAATTGCGTTGCGCTCACTGCCCGCTTTCCAGTCGGGAAACCTGTCGTGCCAGCTGCATTA
ATGAATCGGCCAACGCGCGGGGAGAGGCGGTTTGCGTATTGGGCGCTCTTCCGCTTCCTCGCTCACTGAC
TCGCTGCGCTCGGTCGTTCGGCTGCGGCGAGCGGTATCAGCTCACTCAAAGGCGGTAATACGGTTATCCA
CAGAATCAGGGGATAACGCAGGAAAGAACATGTGAGCAAAAGGCCAGCAAAAGGCCAGGAACCGTAAAAA
GGCCGCGTTGCTGGCGTTTTTCCATAGGCTCCGCCCCCCTGACGAGCATCACAAAAATCGACGCTCAAGT
CAGAGGTGGCGAAACCCGACAGGACTATAAAGATACCAGGCGTTTCCCCCTGGAAGCTCCCTCGTGCGCT
CTCCTGTTCCGACCCTGCCGCTTACCGGATACCTGTCCGCCTTTCTCCCTTCGGGAAGCGTGGCGCTTTC
TCATAGCTCACGCTGTAGGTATCTCAGTTCGGTGTAGGTCGTTCGCTCCAAGCTGGGCTGTGTGCACGAA
CCCCCCGTTCAGCCCGACCGCTGCGCCTTATCCGGTAACTATCGTCTTGAGTCCAACCCGGTAAGACACG
ACTTATCGCCACTGGCAGCAGCCACTGGTAACAGGATTAGCAGAGCGAGGTATGTAGGCGGTGCTACAGA
GTTCTTGAAGTGGTGGCCCAACTACGGCTACACTAGAAGAACAGTATTTGGTATCTGCGCTCTGCTGAAG
CCAGTTACCTTCGGAAAAAGAGTTGGTAGCTCTTGATCCGGCAAACAAACCACCGCTGGTAGCGGTGGTT
TTTTTGTTTGCAAGCAGCAGATTACGCGCAGAAAAAAAGGATCTCAAGAAGATCCTTTGATCTTTTCTAC
GGGGTCTGACGCTCAGTGGAACGAAAACTCACGTTAAGGGATTTTGGTCATGAGATTATCAAAAAGGATC
TTCACCTAGATCCTTTTAAATTAAAAATGAAGTTTTAAATCAATCTAAAGTATATATGAGTAAACTTGGT
CTGACAGTTACCAATGCTTAATCAGTGAGGCACCTATCTCAGCGATCTGTCTATTTCGTTCATCCATAGT
TGCCTGACTCCCCGTCGTGTAGATAACTACGATACGGGAGGGCTTACCATCTGGCCCCAGTGCTGCAATG
ATACCGCGAGACCCACGCTCACCGGCTCCAGATTTATCAGCAATAAACCAGCCAGCCGGAAGGGCCGAGC
GCAGAAGTGGTCCTGCAACTTTATCCGCCTCCATCCAGTCTATTAATTGTTGCCGGGAAGCTAGAGTAAG
TAGTTCGCCAGTTAATAGTTTGCGCAACGTTGTTGCCATTGCTACAGGCATCGTGGTGTCACGCTCGTCG
TTTGGTATGGCTTCATTCAGCTCCGGTTCCCAACGATCAAGGCGAGTTACATGATCCCCCATGTTGTGCA
AAAAAGCGGTTAGCTCCTTCGGTCCTCCGATCGTTGTCAGAAGTAAGTTGGCCGCAGTGTTATCACTCAT
GGTTATGGCAGCACTGCATAATTCTCTTACTGTCATGCCATCCGTAAGATGCTTTTCTGTGACTGGTGAG
TACTCAACCAAGTCATTCTGAGAATAGTGTATGCGGCGACCGAGTTGCTCTTGCCCGGCGTCAATACGGG
ATAATACCGCGCCACATAGCAGAACTTTAAAAGTGCTCATCATTGGAAAACGTTCTTCGGGGCGAAAACT
CTCAAGGATCTTACCGCTGTTGAGATCCAGTTCGATGTAACCCACTCGTGCACCCAACTGATCTTCAGCA
TCTTTTACTTTCACCAGCGTTTCTGGGTGAGCAAAAACAGGAAGGCAAAATGCCGCAAAAAAGGGAATAA
GGGCGACACGGAAATGTTGAATACTCATACTCTTCCTTTTTCAATATTATTGAAGCATTTATCAGGGTTA
TTGTCTCATGAGCGGATACATATTTGAATGTATTTAGAAAAATAAACAAATAGGGGTTCCGCGCACATTT
CCCCGAAAAGTGCCACCTGACGTCGACGGATCGGGAGATCTCCCGATCCCCTATGGTGCACTCTCAGTAC
AATCTGCTCTGATGCCGCATAGTT
